Addgene plasmid #113823: pTFAP2B-donor
Purpose: CRISPR donor plasmid to tag human transcription factor TFAP2B with GFP
Depositing lab: Kevin White. Depositing organization: University of Chicago.
Backbone
  Vector backbone: pUC19
  Vector type: CRISPR
Growth in bacteria
  Bacterial resistance: Ampicillin, 100 μg/mL
  Growth temperature: 37°C
  Growth strain: DH5alpha
  Copy number: High Copy
Gene/Insert
  Gene/Insert name: TFAP2B homology arms flanking EGFP-IRES-Neo cassette
  Species: H. sapiens (human)
  Mutation: Unknown
  Entrez Gene: TFAP2B (a.k.a. AP-2B, AP-2beta, AP2-B, PDA2)
  Cloning method: Gibson Cloning
  Sequencing primers: 5′ M13pUC-fwd; 3′ M13pUC-rev
Terms and licenses: Academic/Nonprofit Terms; Industry Terms: Not Available to Industry
Depositor comments: Cloning source: SK-N-SH_RA. Use with plasmid pTFAP2B.1.0-gDNA
How to cite: pTFAP2B-donor was a gift from Kevin White (Addgene plasmid # 113823 ; http://n2t.net/addgene:113823 ; RRID:Addgene_113823)
