[The description below was written by a language model from this plasmid's Addgene catalogue record and pLannotate feature annotations shown in this document.]
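Description:
pTFAP2B-donor is a homology-directed repair template for CRISPR knock-in, built by Gibson assembly in the pUC19 cloning backbone and intended to tag the endogenous human transcription factor TFAP2B (AP-2β) with GFP. In bacteria it is maintained as a high-copy plasmid through the ColE1/pUC origin and selected with ampicillin via the β-lactamase gene. Remnants of the pUC lac promoter/operator, lacZα and multiple cloning site surround the insert but play no role in its function.

The payload is an EGFP-IRES-Neo cassette flanked by TFAP2B genomic homology arms, which the depositor notes were cloned from SK-N-SH_RA material. The annotation detects a fragment of the TFAP2B coding sequence immediately upstream of the cassette, consistent with a left arm ending in the last coding portion of the gene so that the tag is fused at the C-terminus. Between this fragment and EGFP lie a short match to the capTEV composite tag, possibly a TEV protease site or His segment, and an S-Tag, giving options for affinity capture or cleavage alongside fluorescence. Downstream, an EMCV IRES drives translation of the Tn5 neomycin phosphotransferase from the same transcript. No mammalian promoter is annotated, so both EGFP and G418 resistance appear to depend on correct integration at the transcribed TFAP2B locus, which would enrich for targeted cells. The right arm is not annotated as a named feature, and the sequence is labelled a partial NGS result.

The plasmid is meant to be used together with its companion guide RNA plasmid, pTFAP2B.1.0-gDNA. The resulting GFP-tagged endogenous protein could be used for imaging or tag-based pull-down, although the record does not specify downstream assays.
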