Features (pLannotate 1.2.2; 17 found; start..end, strand, type, name):
      1..21      +  misc_feature   MCS (fragment): pUC18/19 multiple cloning site
     58..74      -  protein_bind   lac operator: The lac repressor binds to the lac operator to inhibit transcription in E. coli. This inhibition can be relieved by adding lactose or isopropyl-β-D-thiogalactopyranoside (IPTG). lac repressor encoded by lacI
     82..112     -  promoter       lac promoter: promoter for the E. coli lac operon
    127..148     -  protein_bind   CAP binding site: CAP binding activates transcription in the presence of cAMP. E. coli catabolite activator protein
    161..253     -  CDS            lacI (fragment): lac repressor; lacI; The lac repressor binds to the lac operator to inhibit transcription in E. coli. This inhibition can be relieved by adding lactose or isopropyl-β-D-thiogalactopyranoside (IPTG).
    436..1024    -  rep_origin     ori: high-copy-number ColE1/pMB1/pBR322/pUC origin of replication
   1195..2055    -  CDS            AmpR: β-lactamase; bla; confers resistance to ampicillin, carbenicillin, and related antibiotics
   2056..2160    -  promoter       AmpR promoter: bla
   2255..2290    +  CDS            rop (fragment): Rop protein, which maintains plasmids at low copy number; rop
   2392..2491    +  misc_feature   bom (fragment): basis of mobility region from pBR322
   2497..2654    -  CDS            lacZα (fragment): LacZα fragment of β-galactosidase; lacZ fragment
   3556..3855    +  CDS            TFAP2B (fragment): AP2B_HUMAN - Experimental evidence at protein level: Swiss-Prot protein existence level 1. Sequence-specific DNA-binding protein that interacts with inducible viral and cellular enhancer elements to regulate transcription of selected genes. AP-2 factors bind to the consensus sequence 5'-GCCNNNGGC-3' and activate genes involved in a large spectrum of important biological functions including proper eye, face, body wall, limb and neural tube development. They also suppress a number of genes including MCAM/MUC18, C/EBP alpha and MYC. AP-2-beta appears to be required for normal face and limb develo
   3876..3896    +  CDS            capTEV™ (fragment): composite tag for in vivo biotinylation, TEV protease cleavage, and 6xHis tagging
   3910..3954    +  CDS            S-Tag: affinity and epitope tag derived from pancreatic ribonuclease A
   4045..4764    +  CDS            EGFP: the original enhanced GFP (Yang et al., 1996) mammalian codon-optimized
   4802..5387    +  misc_feature   IRES2: internal ribosome entry site (IRES) of the encephalomyocarditis virus (EMCV)
   5469..6272    +  CDS            NeoR/KanR: aminoglycoside phosphotransferase from Tn5; aph(3')-II (or nptII); confers resistance to neomycin, kanamycin, and G418 (Geneticin®)
>Addgene plasmid #113823 | pTFAP2B-donor | depositor full sequence | sequence record 214784 | Full Sequence
GACCTGCAGGCATGCAAGCTTGGCGTAATCATGGTCATAGCTGTTTCCTGTGTGAAATTGTTATCCGCTC
ACAATTCCACACAACATACGAGCCGGAAGCATAAAGTGTAAAGCCTGGGGTGCCTAATGAGTGAGCTAAC
TCACATTAATTGCGTTGCGCTCACTGCCCGCTTTCCAGTCGGGAAACCTGTCGTGCCAGCTGCATTAATG
AATCGGCCAACGCGCGGGGAGAGGCGGTTTGCGTATTGGGCGCTCTTCCGCTTCCTCGCTCACTGACTCG
CTGCGCTCGGTCGTTCGGCTGCGGCGAGCGGTATCAGCTCACTCAAAGGCGGTAATACGGTTATCCACAG
AATCAGGGGATAACGCAGGAAAGAACATGTGAGCAAAAGGCCAGCAAAAGGCCAGGAACCGTAAAAAGGC
CGCGTTGCTGGCGTTTTTCCATAGGCTCCGCCCCCCTGACGAGCATCACAAAAATCGACGCTCAAGTCAG
AGGTGGCGAAACCCGACAGGACTATAAAGATACCAGGCGTTTCCCCCTGGAAGCTCCCTCGTGCGCTCTC
CTGTTCCGACCCTGCCGCTTACCGGATACCTGTCCGCCTTTCTCCCTTCGGGAAGCGTGGCGCTTTCTCA
TAGCTCACGCTGTAGGTATCTCAGTTCGGTGTAGGTCGTTCGCTCCAAGCTGGGCTGTGTGCACGAACCC
CCCGTTCAGCCCGACCGCTGCGCCTTATCCGGTAACTATCGTCTTGAGTCCAACCCGGTAAGACACGACT
TATCGCCACTGGCAGCAGCCACTGGTAACAGGATTAGCAGAGCGAGGTATGTAGGCGGTGCTACAGAGTT
CTTGAAGTGGTGGCCTAACTACGGCTACACTAGAAGGACAGTATTTGGTATCTGCGCTCTGCTGAAGCCA
GTTACCTTCGGAAAAAGAGTTGGTAGCTCTTGATCCGGCAAACAAACCACCGCTGGTAGCGGTGGTTTTT
TTGTTTGCAAGCAGCAGATTACGCGCAGAAAAAAAGGATCTCAAGAAGATCCTTTGATCTTTTCTACGGG
GTCTGACGCTCAGTGGAACGAAAACTCACGTTAAGGGATTTTGGTCATGAGATTATCAAAAAGGATCTTC
ACCTAGATCCTTTTAAATTAAAAATGAAGTTTTAAATCAATCTAAAGTATATATGAGTAAACTTGGTCTG
ACAGTTACCAATGCTTAATCAGTGAGGCACCTATCTCAGCGATCTGTCTATTTCGTTCATCCATAGTTGC
CTGACTCCCCGTCGTGTAGATAACTACGATACGGGAGGGCTTACCATCTGGCCCCAGTGCTGCAATGATA
CCGCGAGACCCACGCTCACCGGCTCCAGATTTATCAGCAATAAACCAGCCAGCCGGAAGGGCCGAGCGCA
GAAGTGGTCCTGCAACTTTATCCGCCTCCATCCAGTCTATTAATTGTTGCCGGGAAGCTAGAGTAAGTAG
TTCGCCAGTTAATAGTTTGCGCAACGTTGTTGCCATTGCTACAGGCATCGTGGTGTCACGCTCGTCGTTT
GGTATGGCTTCATTCAGCTCCGGTTCCCAACGATCAAGGCGAGTTACATGATCCCCCATGTTGTGCAAAA
AAGCGGTTAGCTCCTTCGGTCCTCCGATCGTTGTCAGAAGTAAGTTGGCCGCAGTGTTATCACTCATGGT
TATGGCAGCACTGCATAATTCTCTTACTGTCATGCCATCCGTAAGATGCTTTTCTGTGACTGGTGAGTAC
TCAACCAAGTCATTCTGAGAATAGTGTATGCGGCGACCGAGTTGCTCTTGCCCGGCGTCAATACGGGATA
ATACCGCGCCACATAGCAGAACTTTAAAAGTGCTCATCATTGGAAAACGTTCTTCGGGGCGAAAACTCTC
AAGGATCTTACCGCTGTTGAGATCCAGTTCGATGTAACCCACTCGTGCACCCAACTGATCTTCAGCATCT
TTTACTTTCACCAGCGTTTCTGGGTGAGCAAAAACAGGAAGGCAAAATGCCGCAAAAAAGGGAATAAGGG
CGACACGGAAATGTTGAATACTCATACTCTTCCTTTTTCAATATTATTGAAGCATTTATCAGGGTTATTG
TCTCATGAGCGGATACATATTTGAATGTATTTAGAAAAATAAACAAATAGGGGTTCCGCGCACATTTCCC
CGAAAAGTGCCACCTGACGTCTAAGAAACCATTATTATCATGACATTAACCTATAAAAATAGGCGTATCA
CGAGGCCCTTTCGTCTCGCGCGTTTCGGTGATGACGGTGAAAACCTCTGACACATGCAGCTCCCGGAGAC
GGTCACAGCTTGTCTGTAAGCGGATGCCGGGAGCAGACAAGCCCGTCAGGGCGCGTCAGCGGGTGTTGGC
GGGTGTCGGGGCTGGCTTAACTATGCGGCATCAGAGCAGATTGTACTGAGAGTGCACCATATGCGGTGTG
AAATACCGCACAGATGCGTAAGGAGAAAATACCGCATCAGGCGCCATTCGCCATTCAGGCTGCGCAACTG
TTGGGAAGGGCGATCGGTGCGGGCCTCTTCGCTATTACGCCAGCTGGCGAAAGGGGGATGTGCTGCAAGG
CGATTAAGTTGGGTAACGCCAGGGTTTTCCCAGTCACGACGTTGTAAAACGACGGCCAGTGAATTCGAGC
TCGGTACCCTGCCAGCCATTTGACCTTCAGGGCTAGAACCATCCCATCCAGCTCCTATATTAAAATTTCT
CAAATAAGCTCAATCCATAGGTAGGCACGCAGGATTTCTAAGGCTGGGAGATTCCTCTAAATTGTAGGTG
GCTTGAGGAAATAAAAACCTTCAACAAATAAAAATCTATCCTCCCTAGTGTCTTAACAGCCTACCTTTAG
GTTTTATTTAAACTATATGGGAATCCTTTTATATTGACAACAGTCTGGTTATACAAAGATTTTCAGTGCC
CTACACTTGGAAGAAAGAAAGGAGGGAAAGGCAGAAACTAGCTCCCTCCCCCAATACTGCAGGTAAACAG
GTTTTTGCTTTGAATGGAATCAGCATTCTCTAGAATAAACAGTTTCTTGCCCTGGGCCATGGAAGGCTCC
AGCAATCTGCTTCAGTGCCAGGGACAGGCTTGTGGCCGAGGGGCCTAAATCTTTCAGGGCTTTTTGCGCC
TGATCACCAAGAGGTTGGAGAGGTGGGAGGGGCGCGGGGGAAACAGCTCAAAAGAAATGCCAGGTAAGAG
CTCAATATTATGAAGTATTAAAAATCAACTGCTAAAGCCTAGCGAATGTCCCAAAGCGAGTCCAGGCGGT
CCTGGAATGGAGGGGAGAAAGGCTGAAGTCGGGGGAAGGCAAGGCTTTGGGGTGGAAGGGGTGCATTACC
TCCCCACCCCCGCTTTCCTTTCAGTCCCAGCTGCTCGAGAAGGGAGGGCGCTGGGAAAGGAAACAGAGCG
GAATCGCCCACATTAGCCTCGCTCTTCGGTGACCCGGCGCCTCTGGGCTTGTGTGAGCGTCTCCTTTCTA
ATGCCAATGACAACGACACTGAGGGTGATTTTCTGTGCCTCGCCCACCCCTTTGCAGGCAACTTTGTAAA
GAATTTACGGATCTACTGGCGCAGGACCGGACACCGATAGGGAACAGCCGACCCAGCCCCATCCTGGAGC
CGGGGATCCAGAGCTGCCTCACGCACTTCAGCCTCATCACGCACGGCTTCGGCGCCCCGGCCATTTGCGC
CGCGCTCACGGCCCTGCAGAACTATCTCACCGAGGCGCTCAAAGGCATGGACAAGATGTTCTTGAACAAC
ACCACCACTAACAGGCACACGTCTGGGGAAGGCCCAGGTAGTAAAACTGGCGACAAGGAGGAGAAACACA
GGAAAGGGATTCCAACTACTGCAAGCGAGAATCTTTATTTTCAGGGCGCCGCCAAATTCAAAGAAACCGC
TGCTGCTAAATTCGAACGCCAGCACATGGACAGCGGAGGTGGAGGTTCGAGCGGTCCCTCGGGTTCGTCG
AGCCTGGAAGTTCTGTTCCAGGGGCCCCTGTCGTCGAGCGGTCCCTCGGGTTCGATGGTGAGCAAAGGCG
AGGAGCTGTTCACCGGGGTGGTGCCCATCCTGGTCGAGCTGGACGGCGACGTAAACGGCCACAAGTTCAG
CGTGTCCGGCGAGGGCGAGGGCGATGCCACCTACGGCAAGCTGACCCTGAAGTTCATCTGCACCACCGGC
AAGCTGCCCGTGCCCTGGCCCACCCTCGTGACCACCCTGACCTACGGCGTGCAGTGCTTCAGCCGCTACC
CCGACCACATGAAGCAGCACGACTTCTTCAAGTCCGCCATGCCCGAAGGCTACGTCCAGGAGCGCACCAT
CTTCTTCAAGGACGACGGCAACTACAAGACCCGCGCCGAGGTGAAGTTCGAGGGCGACACCCTGGTGAAC
CGCATCGAGCTGAAGGGCATCGACTTCAAGGAGGACGGCAACATCCTGGGGCACAAGCTGGAGTACAACT
ACAACAGCCACAACGTCTATATCATGGCCGACAAGCAGAAGAACGGCATCAAGGTGAACTTCAAGATCCG
CCACAACATCGAGGACGGCAGCGTGCAGCTCGCCGACCACTACCAGCAGAACACCCCCATCGGCGACGGC
CCCGTGCTGCTGCCCGACAACCACTACCTGAGCACCCAGTCCGCCCTGAGCAAAGACCCCAACGAGAAGC
GCGATCACATGGTCCTTAAGGAGTTCGTGACCGCCGCCGGGATCACTCTCGGCATGGACGAGCTGTACAA
GTAATGATCTAGAGTCGAGTTAATTAAGAATTCCGCCCCCCCCCCTCTCCCTCCCCCCCCCTAACGTTAC
TGGCCGAAGCCGCTTGGAATAAGGCCGGTGTGCGTTTGTCTATATGTTATTTTCCACCATATTGCCGTCT
TTTGGCAATGTGAGGGCCCGGAAACCTGGCCCTGTCTTCTTGACGAGCATTCCTAGGGGTCTTTCCCCTC
TCGCCAAAGGAATGCAGGGTCTGTTGAATGTCGTGAAGGAAGCAGTTCCTCTGGAAGCTTCTTGAAGACA
AACAACGTCTGTAGCGACCCTTTGCAGGCAGCGGAACCCCCCACCTGGCGACAGGTGCCTCTGCGGCCAA
AAGCCACGTGTATAAGATACACCTGCAAAGGCGGCACAACCCCAGTGCCACGTTGTGAGTTGGATAGTTG
TGGAAAGAGTCAAATGGCTCTCCTCAAGCGTATTCAACAAGGGGCTGAAGGATGCCCAGAAGGTACCCCA
TTGTATGGGATCTGATCTGGGGCCTCGGTGCACATGCTTTACATGTGTTTAGTCGAGGTTAAAAAAACGT
CTAGGCCCCCCGAACCACGGGGACGTGGTTTTCCTTTGAAAAACACGATGATAATATGGCCACAACCTGT
TACATTGCACAAGATAAAAATATATCATCACGAACAGTAAAACTGTCTGCTTACATAAACAGTAATACAA
GGGGTGTTATGGGATCGGCCATTGAACAAGATGGATTGCACGCAGGTTCTCCGGCCGCTTGGGTGGAGAG
GCTATTCGGCTATGACTGGGCACAACAGACAATCGGCTGCTCTGATGCCGCCGTGTTCCGGCTGTCAGCG
CAGGGGCGCCCGGTTCTTTTTGTCAAGACCGACCTGTCCGGTGCCCTGAATGAACTGCAGGACGAGGCAG
CGCGGCTATCGTGGCTGGCCACGACGGGCGTTCCTTGCGCAGCTGTGCTCGACGTTGTCACTGAAGCGGG
AAGGGACTGGCTGCTATTGGGCGAAGTGCCGGGGCAGGATCTCCTGTCATCTCACCTTGCTCCTGCCGAG
AAAGTATCCATCATGGCTGATGCAATGCGGCGGCTGCATACGCTTGATCCGGCTACCTGCCCATTCGACC
ACCAAGCGAAACATCGCATCGAGCGAGCACGTACTCGGATGGAAGCCGGTCTTGTCGATCAGGATGATCT
GGACGAAGAGCATCAGGGGCTCGCGCCAGCCGAACTGTTCGCCAGGCTCAAGGCGCGCATGCCCGACGGC
GAGGATCTCGTCGTGACCCATGGCGATGCCTGCTTGCCGAATATCATGGTGGAAAATGGCCGCTTTTCTG
GATTCATCGACTGTGGCCGGCTGGGTGTGGCGGACCGCTATCAGGACATAGCGTTGGCTACCCGTGATAT
TGCTGAAGAGCTTGGCGGCGAATGGGCTGACCGCTTCCTCGTGCTTTACGGTATCGCCGCTCCCGATTCG
CAGCGCATCGCCTTCTATCGCCTTCTTGACGAGTTCTTCTGAGTCTGAAAAATTTTTAAAAAAAGAAGGA
AAAATGTTTTAAATACAAAAGGAAAAACAGACAAAAATTTAATTTTAGCTTTAAAATATTGGATTGGCTT
TGGAAGAATTATATTAGGTAGAATACACATACAATCAAAATTTTAAAAAAAAAAGCTAAATAACTTAAAA
AAAAACTGAGGCGTACAACGGAGCAACAATATCGGTTCTCAGTGTCTATTTCAAGATACATTTGGAGACA
ACCGTCCGGATTTTCCACTTCGGTTCTTTCGAGTTTAGTAATACTGATAATAAAAGAAAACCATGATTTC
CCCTTCCCTTTGGAAAATAAACATAAGACTAAACATGAGAAAAACGCTAACTTATTGGAAGAAAATCGGA
GAAACGTTGGTGTCAATGCTTTGAGAGCTGGTTGACTGAGACGCACGAACTTTTTAATTTTAAATATATT
TTTAGGAAACTCTCGCAGTCCCCGCCCTCCATCTCACCTCACCCGTCTCCCAACCACCCTTTTCCATGTT
ACCCTCCCTTCCTCACATTGTTACGGGAATCTTCTGGGATGAAAATGAGTGTGGTTGGCCCTTTTGCGTT
GTTTCAGTCCTCTCGGTACCTCCCCGCCCAGCCCTGCGATCTTAACTCACCGGGCCCGGCTCCCCGGCCG
CTTGCATAATTAGGGAGGGCGAGGGCGGGGCGGGAGGCCTGTGGAGACCAGGCGGAGGCTGCAATTTTTG
GTGCCGGCCGGCAGAGCAGGTTCTGGCGGCTGAGGAAAATCCGGACCAATAAGTTGATTCAAACATCATC
AGTTCCTTTCAGAAATGTTACTAGCTCCCAGCCTTGCCAGCATCTGCATAGAGAGAATCTCACATTTATT
ATATTTGTGTCATCTACTAATTTTATGAACTATAGTAAAAAAAAAAAAACACACACACACACAATATGAA
TACGTTGATTAGTATGTAATTCCTTCGGAGGGGTATGTACCATTTCATTCTCTTCTGTTTTCCAAAGCTT
TGCCCGCATGGTTTATGAGCTTCTTCAAAGAGGACTTGGGCTTCCTACACA
