Features (pLannotate 1.2.2; 17 found; start..end, strand, type, name):
      1..21      +  misc_feature   MCS (fragment): pUC18/19 multiple cloning site
     58..74      -  protein_bind   lac operator: The lac repressor binds to the lac operator to inhibit transcription in E. coli. This inhibition can be relieved by adding lactose or isopropyl-β-D-thiogalactopyranoside (IPTG). lac repressor encoded by lacI
     82..112     -  promoter       lac promoter: promoter for the E. coli lac operon
    127..148     -  protein_bind   CAP binding site: CAP binding activates transcription in the presence of cAMP. E. coli catabolite activator protein
    161..253     -  CDS            lacI (fragment): lac repressor; lacI; The lac repressor binds to the lac operator to inhibit transcription in E. coli. This inhibition can be relieved by adding lactose or isopropyl-β-D-thiogalactopyranoside (IPTG).
    436..1024    -  rep_origin     ori: high-copy-number ColE1/pMB1/pBR322/pUC origin of replication
   1195..2055    -  CDS            AmpR: β-lactamase; bla; confers resistance to ampicillin, carbenicillin, and related antibiotics
   2056..2160    -  promoter       AmpR promoter: bla
   2255..2290    +  CDS            rop (fragment): Rop protein, which maintains plasmids at low copy number; rop
   2392..2491    +  misc_feature   bom (fragment): basis of mobility region from pBR322
   2497..2654    -  CDS            lacZα (fragment): LacZα fragment of β-galactosidase; lacZ fragment
   3556..3855    +  CDS            TFAP2B (fragment): AP2B_HUMAN - Experimental evidence at protein level: Swiss-Prot protein existence level 1. Sequence-specific DNA-binding protein that interacts with inducible viral and cellular enhancer elements to regulate transcription of selected genes. AP-2 factors bind to the consensus sequence 5'-GCCNNNGGC-3' and activate genes involved in a large spectrum of important biological functions including proper eye, face, body wall, limb and neural tube development. They also suppress a number of genes including MCAM/MUC18, C/EBP alpha and MYC. AP-2-beta appears to be required for normal face and limb develo
   3876..3896    +  CDS            capTEV™ (fragment): composite tag for in vivo biotinylation, TEV protease cleavage, and 6xHis tagging
   3910..3954    +  CDS            S-Tag: affinity and epitope tag derived from pancreatic ribonuclease A
   4045..4764    +  CDS            EGFP: the original enhanced GFP (Yang et al., 1996) mammalian codon-optimized
   4802..5387    +  misc_feature   IRES2: internal ribosome entry site (IRES) of the encephalomyocarditis virus (EMCV)
   5469..6272    +  CDS            NeoR/KanR: aminoglycoside phosphotransferase from Tn5; aph(3')-II (or nptII); confers resistance to neomycin, kanamycin, and G418 (Geneticin®)
>Addgene plasmid #113823 | pTFAP2B-donor | addgene full sequence | sequence record 230195 | Addgene Partial NGS Result
GACCTGCAGGCATGCAAGCTTGGCGTAATCATGGTCATAGCTGTTTCCTGTGTGAAATTGTTATCCGCTC
ACAATTCCACACAACATACGAGCCGGAAGCATAAAGTGTAAAGCCTGGGGTGCCTAATGAGTGAGCTAAC
TCACATTAATTGCGTTGCGCTCACTGCCCGCTTTCCAGTCGGGAAACCTGTCGTGCCAGCTGCATTAATG
AATCGGCCAACGCGCGGGGAGAGGCGGTTTGCGTATTGGGCGCTCTTCCGCTTCCTCGCTCACTGACTCG
CTGCGCTCGGTCGTTCGGCTGCGGCGAGCGGTATCAGCTCACTCAAAGGCGGTAATACGGTTATCCACAG
AATCAGGGGATAACGCAGGAAAGAACATGTGAGCAAAAGGCCAGCAAAAGGCCAGGAACCGTAAAAAGGC
CGCGTTGCTGGCGTTTTTCCATAGGCTCCGCCCCCCTGACGAGCATCACAAAAATCGACGCTCAAGTCAG
AGGTGGCGAAACCCGACAGGACTATAAAGATACCAGGCGTTTCCCCCTGGAAGCTCCCTCGTGCGCTCTC
CTGTTCCGACCCTGCCGCTTACCGGATACCTGTCCGCCTTTCTCCCTTCGGGAAGCGTGGCGCTTTCTCA
TAGCTCACGCTGTAGGTATCTCAGTTCGGTGTAGGTCGTTCGCTCCAAGCTGGGCTGTGTGCACGAACCC
CCCGTTCAGCCCGACCGCTGCGCCTTATCCGGTAACTATCGTCTTGAGTCCAACCCGGTAAGACACGACT
TATCGCCACTGGCAGCAGCCACTGGTAACAGGATTAGCAGAGCGAGGTATGTAGGCGGTGCTACAGAGTT
CTTGAAGTGGTGGCCTAACTACGGCTACACTAGAAGAACAGTATTTGGTATCTGCGCTCTGCTGAAGCCA
GTTACCTTCGGAAAAAGAGTTGGTAGCTCTTGATCCGGCAAACAAACCACCGCTGGTAGCGGTGGTTTTT
TTGTTTGCAAGCAGCAGATTACGCGCAGAAAAAAAGGATCTCAAGAAGATCCTTTGATCTTTTCTACGGG
GTCTGACGCTCAGTGGAACGAAAACTCACGTTAAGGGATTTTGGTCATGAGATTATCAAAAAGGATCTTC
ACCTAGATCCTTTTAAATTAAAAATGAAGTTTTAAATCAATCTAAAGTATATATGAGTAAACTTGGTCTG
ACAGTTACCAATGCTTAATCAGTGAGGCACCTATCTCAGCGATCTGTCTATTTCGTTCATCCATAGTTGC
CTGACTCCCCGTCGTGTAGATAACTACGATACGGGAGGGCTTACCATCTGGCCCCAGTGCTGCAATGATA
CCGCGAGACCCACGCTCACCGGCTCCAGATTTATCAGCAATAAACCAGCCAGCCGGAAGGGCCGAGCGCA
GAAGTGGTCCTGCAACTTTATCCGCCTCCATCCAGTCTATTAATTGTTGCCGGGAAGCTAGAGTAAGTAG
TTCGCCAGTTAATAGTTTGCGCAACGTTGTTGCCATTGCTACAGGCATCGTGGTGTCACGCTCGTCGTTT
GGTATGGCTTCATTCAGCTCCGGTTCCCAACGATCAAGGCGAGTTACATGATCCCCCATGTTGTGCAAAA
AAGCGGTTAGCTCCTTCGGTCCTCCGATCGTTGTCAGAAGTAAGTTGGCCGCAGTGTTATCACTCATGGT
TATGGCAGCACTGCATAATTCTCTTACTGTCATGCCATCCGTAAGATGCTTTTCTGTGACTGGTGAGTAC
TCAACCAAGTCATTCTGAGAATAGTGTATGCGGCGACCGAGTTGCTCTTGCCCGGCGTCAATACGGGATA
ATACCGCGCCACATAGCAGAACTTTAAAAGTGCTCATCATTGGAAAACGTTCTTCGGGGCGAAAACTCTC
AAGGATCTTACCGCTGTTGAGATCCAGTTCGATGTAACCCACTCGTGCACCCAACTGATCTTCAGCATCT
TTTACTTTCACCAGCGTTTCTGGGTGAGCAAAAACAGGAAGGCAAAATGCCGCAAAAAAGGGAATAAGGG
CGACACGGAAATGTTGAATACTCATACTCTTCCTTTTTCAATATTATTGAAGCATTTATCAGGGTTATTG
TCTCATGAGCGGATACATATTTGAATGTATTTAGAAAAATAAACAAATAGGGGTTCCGCGCACATTTCCC
CGAAAAGTGCCACCTGACGTCTAAGAAACCATTATTATCATGACATTAACCTATAAAAATAGGCGTATCA
CGAGGCCCTTTCGTCTCGCGCGTTTCGGTGATGACGGTGAAAACCTCTGACACATGCAGCTCCCGGAGAC
GGTCACAGCTTGTCTGTAAGCGGATGCCGGGAGCAGACAAGCCCGTCAGGGCGCGTCAGCGGGTGTTGGC
GGGTGTCGGGGCTGGCTTAACTATGCGGCATCAGAGCAGATTGTACTGAGAGTGCACCATATGCGGTGTG
AAATACCGCACAGATGCGTAAGGAGAAAATACCGCATCAGGCGCCATTCGCCATTCAGGCTGCGCAACTG
TTGGGAAGGGCGATCGGTGCGGGCCTCTTCGCTATTACGCCAGCTGGCGAAAGGGGGATGTGCTGCAAGG
CGATTAAGTTGGGTAACGCCAGGGTTTTCCCAGTCACGACGTTGTAAAACGACGGCCAGTGAATTCGAGC
TCGGTACCCTGCCAGCCATTTGACCTTCAGGGCTAGAACCATCCCATCCAGCTCCTATATTAAAATTTCT
CAAATAAGCTCAATCCATAGGTAGGCACGCAGGATTTCTAAGGCTGGGAGATTCCTCTAAATTGTAGGTG
GCTTGAGGAAATAAAAACCTTCAACAAATAAAAATCTATCCTCCCTAGTGTCTTAACAGCCTACCTTTAG
GTTTTATTTAAACTATATGGGAATCCTTTTATATTGACAACAGTCTGGTTATACAAAGATTTTCAGTGCC
CTACACTTGGAAGAAAGAAAGGAGGGAAAGGCAGAAACTAGCTCCCTCCCCCAATACTGCAGGTAAACAG
GTTTTTGCTTTGAATGGAATCAGCATTCTCTAGAATAAACAGTTTCTTGCCCTGGGCCATGGAAGGCTCC
AGCAATCTGCTTCAGTGCCAGGGACAGGCTTGTGGCCGAGGGGCCTAAATCTTTCAGGGCTTTTTGCGCC
TGATCACCAAGAGGTTGGAGAGGTGGGAGGGGCGCGGGGGAAACAGCTCAAAAGAAATGCCAGGTAAGAG
CTCAATATTATGAAGTATTAAAAATCAACCGCTAAAGCCTAGCGAATGTCCCAAAGCGAGTCCAGGCGGT
CCTGGAATGGAGGGGAGAAAGGCTGAAGTCGGGGGAAGGCAAGGCTTTGGGGTGGAAGGGGTGCATTACC
TCCCCACCCCCGCTTTCCTTTCAGTCCCAGCTGCTCGAGAAGGGAGGGCGCTGGGAAAGGAAACAGAGCG
GAATCGCCCACATTAGCCTCGCTCTTCGGTGACCCGGCGCCTCTGGGCTTGTGTGAGCGTCTCCTTTCTA
ATGCCAATGACAACGACACTGAGGGTGATTTTCTGTGCCTCGCCCACCCCTTTGCAGGCAACTTTGTAAA
GAATTTACGGATCTACTGGCGCAGGACCGGACACCGATAGGGAACAGCCGACCCAGCCCCATCCTGGAGC
CGGGGATCCAGAGCTGCCTCACGCACTTCAGCCTCATCACGCACGGCTTCGGCGCCCCGGCCATTTGCGC
CGCGCTCACGGCCCTGCAGAACTATCTCACCGAGGCGCTCAAAGGCATGGACAAGATGTTCTTGAACAAC
ACCACCACTAACAGGCACACGTCTGGGGAAGGCCCAGGTAGTAAAACTGGCGACAAGGAGGAGAAACACA
GGAAAGGGATTCCAACTACTGCAAGCGAGAATCTTTATTTTCAGGGCGCCGCCAAATTCAAAGAAACCGC
TGCTGCTAAATTCGAACGCCAGCACATGGACAGCGGAGGTGGAGGTTCGAGCGGTCCCTCGGGTTCGTCG
AGCCTGGAAGTTCTGTTCCAGGGGCCCCTGTCGTCGAGCGGTCCCTCGGGTTCGATGGTGAGCAAAGGCG
AGGAGCTGTTCACCGGGGTGGTGCCCATCCTGGTCGAGCTGGACGGCGACGTAAACGGCCACAAGTTCAG
CGTGTCCGGCGAGGGCGAGGGCGATGCCACCTACGGCAAGCTGACCCTGAAGTTCATCTGCACCACCGGC
AAGCTGCCCGTGCCCTGGCCCACCCTCGTGACCACCCTGACCTACGGCGTGCAGTGCTTCAGCCGCTACC
CCGACCACATGAAGCAGCACGACTTCTTCAAGTCCGCCATGCCCGAAGGCTACGTCCAGGAGCGCACCAT
CTTCTTCAAGGACGACGGCAACTACAAGACCCGCGCCGAGGTGAAGTTCGAGGGCGACACCCTGGTGAAC
CGCATCGAGCTGAAGGGCATCGACTTCAAGGAGGACGGCAACATCCTGGGGCACAAGCTGGAGTACAACT
ACAACAGCCACAACGTCTATATCATGGCCGACAAGCAGAAGAACGGCATCAAGGTGAACTTCAAGATCCG
CCACAACATCGAGGACGGCAGCGTGCAGCTCGCCGACCACTACCAGCAGAACACCCCCATCGGCGACGGC
CCCGTGCTGCTGCCCGACAACCACTACCTGAGCACCCAGTCCGCCCTGAGCAAAGACCCCAACGAGAAGC
GCGATCACATGGTCCTTAAGGAGTTCGTGACCGCCGCCGGGATCACTCTCGGCATGGACGAGCTGTACAA
GTAATGATCTAGAGTCGAGTTAATTAAGAATTCCGCCCCCCCCCCTCTCCCTCCCCCCCCCTAACGTTAC
TGGCCGAAGCCGCTTGGAATAAGGCCGGTGTGCGTTTGTCTATATGTTATTTTCCACCATATTGCCGTCT
TTTGGCAATGTGAGGGCCCGGAAACCTGGCCCTGTCTTCTTGACGAGCATTCCTAGGGGTCTTTCCCCTC
TCGCCAAAGGAATGCAGGGTCTGTTGAATGTCGTGAAGGAAGCAGTTCCTCTGGAAGCTTCTTGAAGACA
AACAACGTCTGTAGCGACCCTTTGCAGGCAGCGGAACCCCCCACCTGGCGACAGGTGCCTCTGCGGCCAA
AAGCCACGTGTATAAGATACACCTGCAAAGGCGGCACAACCCCAGTGCCACGTTGTGAGTTGGATAGTTG
TGGAAAGAGTCAAATGGCTCTCCTCAAGCGTATTCAACAAGGGGCTGAAGGATGCCCAGAAGGTACCCCA
TTGTATGGGATCTGATCTGGGGCCTCGGTGCACATGCTTTACATGTGTTTAGTCGAGGTTAAAAAAACGT
CTAGGCCCCCCGAACCACGGGGACGTGGTTTTCCTTTGAAAAACACGATGATAATATGGCCACAACCTGT
TACATTGCACAAGATAAAAATATATCATCACGAACAGTAAAACTGTCTGCTTACATAAACAGTAATACAA
GGGGTGTTATGGGATCGGCCATTGAACAAGATGGATTGCACGCAGGTTCTCCGGCCGCTTGGGTGGAGAG
GCTATTCGGCTATGACTGGGCACAACAGACAATCGGCTGCTCTGATGCCGCCGTGTTCCGGCTGTCAGCG
CAGGGGCGCCCGGTTCTTTTTGTCAAGACCGACCTGTCCGGTGCCCTGAATGAACTGCAGGACGAGGCAG
CGCGGCTATCGTGGCTGGCCACGACGGGCGTTCCTTGCGCAGCTGTGCTCGACGTTGTCACTGAAGCGGG
AAGGGACTGGCTGCTATTGGGCGAAGTGCCGGGGCAGGATCTCCTGTCATCTCACCTTGCTCCTGCCGAG
AAAGTATCCATCATGGCTGATGCAATGCGGCGGCTGCATACGCTTGATCCGGCTACCTGCCCATTCGACC
ACCAAGCGAAACATCGCATCGAGCGAGCACGTACTCGGATGGAAGCCGGTCTTGTCGATCAGGATGATCT
GGACGAAGAGCATCAGGGGCTCGCGCCAGCCGAACTGTTCGCCAGGCTCAAGGCGCGCATGCCCGACGGC
GAGGATCTCGTCGTGACCCATGGCGATGCCTGCTTGCCGAATATCATGGTGGAAAATGGCCGCTTTTCTG
GATTCATCGACTGTGGCCGGCTGGGTGTGGCGGACCGCTATCAGGACATAGCGTTGGCTACCCGTGATAT
TGCTGAAGAGCTTGGCGGCGAATGGGCTGACCGCTTCCTCGTGCTTTACGGTATCGCCGCTCCCGATTCG
CAGCGCATCGCCTTCTATCGCCTTCTTGACGAGTTCTTCTGAGTCTGAAAAATTTTTAAAAAAAGAAGGA
AAAATGTTTTAAATACAAAAGGAAAAACAGACAAAAATTTAATTTTAGCTTTAAAATATTGGATTGGCTT
TGGAAGAATTATATTAGGTAGAATACACATACAATCAAAATTTAAAAAAAAAAAGCTAAATAACTTAAAA
AAAAACTGAGGCGTACAACGGAGCAACAATATCGGTTCTCAGTGTCTATTTCAAGATACATTTGGAGACA
ACCGTCCGGATTTTCCACTTCGGTTCTTTCGAGTTTAGTAATACTGATAATAAAAGAAAACCATGATTTC
CCCTTCCCTTTGGAAAATAAACATAAGACTAAACATGAGAAAAACGCTAACTTATTGGAAGAAAATCGGA
GAAACGTTGGTGTCAATGCTTTGAGAGCTGGTTGACTGAGACGCACGAACTTTTTAATTTTAAATATATT
TTTAGGAAACTCTCGCAGTCCCCGCCCTCCATCTCACCTCACCCGTCTCCCAACCACCCTTTTCCATGTT
ACCCTCCCTTCCTCACATTGTTACGGGAATCTTCTGGGATGAAAATGAGTGTGGTTGGCCCTTTTGCGTT
GTTTCAGTCCTCTCGGTACCTCCCCGCCCAGCCCTGCGATCTTAACTCACCGGGCCCGGCTCCCCGGCCG
CTTGCATAATTAGGGAGGGCGAGGGCGGGGCGGGAGGCCTGTGGAGACCAGGCGGAGGCTGCAATTTTTG
GTGCCGGCCGGCAGAGCAGGTTCTGGCGGCTGAGGAAAATCCGGACCAATAAGTTGATTCAAACATCATC
AGTTCCTTTCAGAAATGTTACTAGCTCCCAGCCTTGCCAGCATCTGCATAGAGAGAATCTCACATTTATT
ATATTTGTGTCATCTACTAATTTTATGAACTATAGTAAAAAAAAAAAACACACACACACAATATGAATAC
GTTGATTAGTATGTAATTCCTTCGGAGGGGTATGTACCATTTCATTCTCTTCTGTTTTCCAAAGCTTTGC
CCGCATGGTTTATGAGCTTCTTCAAAGAGGACTTGGGCTTCCTACACA
